>Addgene plasmid #113051 | ACP2-V5 | addgene full sequence | sequence record 217328 | Addgene NGS Result
GGCATTGATTATTGACTAGTTATTAATAGTAATCAATTACGGGGTCATTAGTTCATAGCCCATATATGGA
GTTCCGCGTTACATAACTTACGGTAAATGGCCCGCCTGGCTGACCGCCCAACGACCCCCGCCCATTGACG
TCAATAATGACGTATGTTCCCATAGTAACGCCAATAGGGACTTTCCATTGACGTCAATGGGTGGAGTATT
TACGGTAAACTGCCCACTTGGCAGTACATCAAGTGTATCATATGCCAAGTCCGCCCCCTATTGACGTCAA
TGACGGTAAATGGCCCGCCTGGCATTATGCCCAGTACATGACCTTACGGGACTTTCCTACTTGGCAGTAC
ATCTACGTATTAGTCATCGCTATTACCATGGTGATGCGGTTTTGGCAGTACACCAATGGGCGTGGATAGC
GGTTTGACTCACGGGGATTTCCAAGTCTCCACCCCATTGACGTCAATGGGAGTTTGTTTTGGCACCAAAA
TCAACGGGACTTTCCAAAATGTCGTAACAACTGCGATCGCCCGCCCCGTTGACGCAAATGGGCGGTAGGC
GTGTACGGTGGGAGGTCTATATAAGCAGAGCTCGTTTAGTGAACCGTCAGATCACTAGAAGCTTTATTGC
GGTAGTTTATCACAGTTAAATTGCTAACGCAGTCAGTGCTTCTGACACAACAGTCTCGAACTTAAGCTGC
AGTGACTCTCTTAAGGTAGCCTTGCAGAAGTTGGTCGTGAGGCACTGGGCAGGTAAGTATCAAGGTTACA
AGACAGGTTTAAGGAGACCAATAGAAACTGGGCTTGTCGAGACAGAGAAGACTCTTGCGTTTCTGATAGG
CACCTATTGGTCTTACTGACATCCACTTTGCCTTTCTCTCCACAGGTGTCCACTCCCAGTTCAATTACAG
CTCTTAAGGCTAGAGTACTTAATACGACTCACTATAGGCTAGCCTCGAGAATTCACGCGTGGTACCTCTA
GAGTCGAGCCACCATGAAGATTTCATGGTTTTTGTTCATTTGTTTGATTGTTCAATTCGCCATCGCACTT
TCTGAAAACCCCAAACGGATTTACACACAAGTGCTATTTCGTCATGGAGCCCGTGCCCCATCAAATAGTC
TCAGCGATCCTGCTTATCTTGCAAACTTTCCAAGAGGTCTAGGAGAATTGACTGATAGAGGCTTCGAAAA
TTCATTTCGATTGGGACGATTCTTAAAAACTCGATATGTAGACTCGAAATTTGTTGATGGAAATTTGAAG
CCACGTCAGATGTATTGGAGATCCGTAAACAAAAATCGATGTCTAAGCTCAGCGTCAACCGTTGGTGCGG
CTATGTTCGAAGATCCATCTAGGCATTTATATGTTCCTGTTCTTACAGAGGAGATCGGAGAAAATCTACT
AAACTACGACCAAGCTAACTGTCCCCGAGAGTTAGAGCTGATCAAAGAGAAATGCCCAGATTTTGGTGGA
AGTTTTCATCCGTGGACGATTTACGAGGAATTCATTGCCAACTGTCTTAAATATACTCACCCAGTTTTCA
AGCAATACCCTTTTCACACCATTGAAGCTCATATCAATGAGTACAAAAATGGAATTCCTCTTCCACCACT
CATCGCTCAACATATAAACGAAATCATGGGTATTTATGTGAATGTGACCCAGTTTATCACAGGAACTGGT
AATCATCATGACCCGCGAATGATGAAGGTCAAATTTGGAAATCTTATGAACACGTTGCTAACGGACATTA
AAAATAAGATATACATGGATAAAGAAGAGAAACACAAGAGTGATGGAAGAGTATCCAGAAGGGAGAAGTT
GGCAGTGTACTCTACGCAAGACTGGATTCTAATGGGAGTGCTCGATTCATTGAATGTGTTGGAACAAACT
GTTGGACTCGACAAATATCCCGAATACAACTCAATGATCATATTTGAAACGTGGAAGGATAATGGAAAAT
ATTTTGTGAAAGTTTTCTATAAAAAAGAAGAGATCACTGCCGAGGATCATGAGCTAATAGATGTCACCAA
ATTTGTGAGAAACTGTAAAAGAGAACGATGTTTGGCACAGGATTTCCTCGACTGCTGCGATGATTATCGA
AACAAAGGTGAAGCTGAGAGTTGTGAAGCATCTGATTTAAAGATTCGAACCACGAGAAGCTCTCCACCTA
ATAATATTAGAAGAGATCTTCATGTATCGGAATTCTCTGGTCCAGAAGTCGACGGCAAACCAATCCCAAA
CCCACTGCTGGGCCTGGATTAAGGATCCGCGGCCGCTTCCCTTTAGTGAGGGTTAATGCTTCGAGCAGAC
ATGATAAGATACATTGATGAGTTTGGACAAACCACAACTAGAATGCAGTGAAAAAAATGCTTTATTTGTG
AAATTTGTGATGCTATTGCTTTATTTGTAACCATTATAAGCTGCAATAAACAAGTTAACAACAACAATTG
CATTCATTTTATGTTTCAGGTTCAGGGGGAGATGTGGGAGGTTTTTTAAAGCAAGTAAAACCTCTACAAA
TGTGGTAAAATCCGATAAGGATCGATCCGGGCTGGCGTAATAGCGAAGAGGCCCGCACCGATCGCCCTTC
CCAACAGTTGCGCAGCCTGAATGGCGAATGG
[124 nt withheld, positions 2622-2745]
C
[91 nt withheld, positions 2747-2837]
A
[49 nt withheld, positions 2839-2887]
CCTTTGACGTTGGAGTCCACGTTCTTT
[37 nt withheld, positions 2915-2951]
ACCCTATCTCGGTCTATTCTTTTGATTTATAAGGGATTTTGCCGATTTCGGCCTATTGGTTAAAAAATGA
GCTGATTTAACAAAAATTTAACGCGAATTTTAACAAAATATTAACGCTTACAATTTCCTGATGCGGTATT
TTCTCCTTACGCATCTGTGCGGTATTTCACACCGCATACGCGGATCTGCGCAGCACCATGGCCTGAAATA
ACCTCTGAAAGAGGAACTTGGTTAGGTACCTTCTGAGGCGGAAAGAACCAGCTGTGGAATGTGTGTCAGT
TAGGGTGTGGAAAGTCCCCAGGCTCCCCAGCAGGCAGAAGTATGCAAAGCATGCATCTCAATTAGTCAGC
AACCAGGTGTGGAAAGTCCCCAGGCTCCCCAGCAGGCAGAAGTATGCAAAGCATGCATCTCAATTAGTCA
GCAACCATAGTCCCGCCCCTAACTCCGCCCATCCCGCCCCTAACTCCGCCCAGTTCCGCCCATTCTCCGC
CCCATGGCTGACTAATTTTTTTTATTTATGCAGAGGCCGAGGCCGCCTCGGCCTCTGAGCTATTCCAGAA
GTAGTGAGGAGGCTTTTTTGGAGGCCTAGGCTTTTGCAAAAAGCTTGATTCTTCTGACACAACAGTCTCG
AACTTAAGGCTAGAGCCACCATGATTGAACAAGATGGATTGCACGCAGGTTCTCCGGCCGCTTGGGTGGA
GAGGCTATTCGGCTATGACTGGGCACAACAGACAATCGGCTGCTCTGATGCCGCCGTGTTCCGGCTGTCA
GCGCAGGGGCGCCCGGTTCTTTTTGTCAAGACCGACCTGTCCGGTGCCCTGAATGAACTGCAGGACGAGG
CAGCGCGGCTATCGTGGCTGGCCACGACGGGCGTTCCTTGCGCAGCTGTGCTCGACGTTGTCACTGAAGC
GGGAAGGGACTGGCTGCTATTGGGCGAAGTGCCGGGGCAGGATCTCCTGTCATCTCACCTTGCTCCTGCC
GAGAAAGTATCCATCATGGCTGATGCAATGCGGCGGCTGCATACGCTTGATCCGGCTACCTGCCCATTCG
ACCACCAAGCGAAACATCGCATCGAGCGAGCACGTACTCGGATGGAAGCCGGTCTTGTCGATCAGGATGA
TCTGGACGAAGAGCATCAGGGGCTCGCGCCAGCCGAACTGTTCGCCAGGCTCAAGGCGCGCATGCCCGAC
GGCGAGGATCTCGTCGTGACCCATGGCGATGCCTGCTTGCCGAATATCATGGTGGAAAATGGCCGCTTTT
CTGGATTCATCGACTGTGGCCGGCTGGGTGTGGCGGACCGCTATCAGGACATAGCGTTGGCTACCCGTGA
TATTGCTGAAGAGCTTGGCGGCGAATGGGCTGACCGCTTCCTCGTGCTTTACGGTATCGCCGCTCCCGAT
TCGCAGCGCATCGCCTTCTATCGCCTTCTTGACGAGTTCTTCTGAGCGGGACTCTGGGGTTCGAAATGAC
CGACCAAGCGACGCCCAACCTGCCATCACGATGGCCGCAATAAAATATCTTTATTTTCATTACATCTGTG
TGTTGGTTTTTTGTGTGAATCGATAGCGATAAGGATCCGCGTATGGTGCACTCTCAGTACAATCTGCTCT
GATGCCGCATAGTTAAGCCAGCCCCGACACCCGCCAACACCCGCTGACGCGCCCTGACGGGCTTGTCTGC
TCCCGGCATCCGCTTACAGACAAGCTGTGACCGTCTCCGGGAGCTGCATGTGTCAGAGGTTTTCACCGTC
ATCACCGAAACGCGCGAGACGAAAGGGCCTCGTGATACGCCTATTTTTATAGGTTAATGTCATGATAATA
ATGGTTTCTTAGACGTCAGGTGGCACTTTTCGGGGAAATGTGCGCGGAACCCCTATTTGTTTATTTTTCT
AAATACATTCAAATATGTATCCGCTCATGAGACAATAACCCTGATAAATGCTTCAATAATATTGAAAAAG
GAAGAGTATGAGTATTCAACATTTCCGTGTCGCCCTTATTCCCTTTTTTGCGGCATTTTGCCTTCCTGTT
TTTGCTCACCCAGAAACGCTGGTGAAAGTAAAAGATGCTGAAGATCAGTTGGGTGCACGAGTGGGTTACA
TCGAACTGGATCTCAACAGCGGTAAGATCCTTGAGAGTTTTCGCCCCGAAGAACGTTTTCCAATGATGAG
CACTTTTAAAGTTCTGCTATGTGGCGCGGTATTATCCCGTATTGACGCCGGGCAAGAGCAACTCGGTCGC
CGCATACACTATTCTCAGAATGACTTGGTTGAGTACTCACCAGTCACAGAAAAGCATCTTACGGATGGCA
TGACAGTAAGAGAATTATGCAGTGCTGCCATAACCATGAGTGATAACACTGCGGCCAACTTACTTCTGAC
AACGATCGGAGGACCGAAGGAGCTAACCGCTTTTTTGCACAACATGGGGGATCATGTAACTCGCCTTGAT
CGTTGGGAACCGGAGCTGAATGAAGCCATACCAAACGACGAGCGTGACACCACGATGCCTGTAGCAATGG
CAACAACGTTGCGCAAACTATTAACTGGCGAACTACTTACTCTAGCTTCCCGGCAACAATTAATAGACTG
GATGGAGGCGGATAAAGTTGCAGGACCACTTCTGCGCTCGGCCCTTCCGGCTGGCTGGTTTATTGCTGAT
AAATCTGGAGCCGGTGAGCGTGGGTCTCGCGGTATCATTGCAGCACTGGGGCCAGATGGTAAGCCCTCCC
GTATCGTAGTTATCTACACGACGGGGAGTCAGGCAACTATGGATGAACGAAATAGACAGATCGCTGAGAT
AGGTGCCTCACTGATTAAGCATTGGTAACTGTCAGACCAAGTTTACTCATATATACTTTAGATTGATTTA
AAACTTCATTTTTAATTTAAAAGGATCTAGGTGAAGATCCTTTTTGATAATCTCATGACCAAAATCCCTT
AACGTGAGTTTTCGTTCCACTGAGCGTCAGACCCCGTAGAAAAGATCAAAGGATCTTCTTGAGATCCTTT
TTTTCTGCGCGTAATCTGCTGCTTGCAAACAAAAAAACCACCGCTACCAGCGGTGGTTTGTTTGCCGGAT
CAAGAGCTACCAACTCTTTTTCCGAAGGTAACTGGCTTCAGCAGAGCGCAGATACCAAATACTGTTCTTC
TAGTGTAGCCGTAGTTAGGCCACCACTTCAAGAACTCTGTAGCACCGCCTACATACCTCGCTCTGCTAAT
CCTGTTACCAGTGGCTGCTGCCAGTGGCGATAAGTCGTGTCTTACCGGGTTGGACTCAAGACGATAGTTA
CCGGATAAGGCGCAGCGGTCGGGCTGAACGGGGGGTTCGTGCACACAGCCCAGCTTGGAGCGAACGACCT
ACACCGAACTGAGATACCTACAGCGTGAGCTATGAGAAAGCGCCACGCTTCCCGAAGGGAGAAAGGCGGA
CAGGTATCCGGTAAGCGGCAGGGTCGGAACAGGAGAGCGCACGAGGGAGCTTCCAGGGGGAAACGCCTGG
TATCTTTATAGTCCTGTCGGGTTTCGCCACCTCTGACTTGAGCGTCGATTTTTGTGATGCTCGTCAGGGG
GGCGGAGCCTATGGAAAAACGCCAGCAACGCGGCCTTTTTACGGTTCCTGGCCTTTTGCTGGCCTTTTGC
TCACATGGCTCGACAGATCTTCAATATTGGCCATTAGCCATATTATTCATTGGTTATATAGCATAAATCA
ATATTGGCTATTGGCCATTGCATACGTTGTATCTATATCATAATATGTACATTTATATTGGCTCATGTCC
AATATGACCGCCATGTT
Features (pLannotate 1.2.2; 18 found; start..end, strand, type, name):
      3..380     +  enhancer       CMV enhancer: human cytomegalovirus immediate early enhancer
    381..592     +  promoter       CMV promoter: human cytomegalovirus (CMV) immediate early promoter
    753..885     +  intron         chimeric intron: chimera between introns from human β-globin and immunoglobulin heavy chain genes
    930..948     +  promoter       T7 promoter: promoter for bacteriophage T7 RNA polymerase
   2280..2297    -  promoter       T3 promoter (fragment): promoter for bacteriophage T3 RNA polymerase
   2315..2436    -  polyA_signal   SV40 poly(A) signal: SV40 polyadenylation signal
   2459..2527    -  CDS            large T antigen (fragment): large T antigen from SV40 (simian virus 40)
   2551..2618    +  CDS            lacZα (fragment): LacZα fragment of β-galactosidase; lacZ fragment
   2622..3050    +  rep_origin     f1 ori (sequence partly withheld): f1 bacteriophage origin of replication; arrow indicates direction of (+) strand synthesis
   3078..3129    -  misc_feature   bom (fragment): basis of mobility region from pBR322
   3194..3551    +  promoter       SV40 promoter: SV40 enhancer and early promoter
   3602..4393    +  CDS            neo: KKA2_KLEPN - Also known as kan, nptII. Experimental evidence at protein level: Swiss-Prot protein existence level 1. Resistance to kanamycin, neomycin, paromomycin, ribostamycin, butirosin and gentamicin B. From Klebsiella pneumoniae.
   4460..4508    +  polyA_signal   poly(A) signal: synthetic polyadenylation signal
   4528..4582    -  misc_feature   bom (fragment): basis of mobility region from pBR322
   4684..4719    -  CDS            rop (fragment): Rop protein, which maintains plasmids at low copy number; rop
   4814..4918    +  promoter       AmpR promoter: bla
   4919..5779    +  CDS            AmpR: β-lactamase; bla; confers resistance to ampicillin, carbenicillin, and related antibiotics
   5950..6538    +  rep_origin     ori: high-copy-number ColE1/pMB1/pBR322/pUC origin of replication
