[The description below was written by a language model from this plasmid's Addgene catalogue record and pLannotate feature annotations shown in this document.]
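Description:
ACP2-V5 is a mammalian expression plasmid built on the pCI-neo backbone that drives production of the Caenorhabditis elegans acid phosphatase family member ACP-2 (acp-2, F14E5.4) carrying a C-terminal V5 epitope tag. It is propagated in E. coli as a high-copy plasmid through a ColE1/pUC-type origin and selected with ampicillin via the β-lactamase gene. An f1 origin is also present, which allows single-stranded DNA production. The full sequence record is about 6.7 kb.

The expression cassette consists of the human cytomegalovirus immediate-early enhancer and promoter followed by a chimeric β-globin/immunoglobulin heavy chain intron, which generally improves mRNA processing and expression. Downstream, T7 and T3 phage promoter sequences flank the cloning region, and an SV40 polyadenylation signal terminates the transcript. The automated feature table does not annotate the acp-2 coding sequence or the V5 tag. However, the unannotated stretch between the T7 promoter and the T3 promoter fragment is where the insert would be expected to lie, and the catalogue entry records that it was introduced by TOPO cloning. A separate SV40 enhancer/early promoter drives the neomycin phosphotransferase gene with a synthetic poly(A) signal, so stably transfected mammalian cells can be selected with G418. The short lacZα, rop, bom and large T antigen fragments are backbone remnants rather than functional elements.

The stated purpose is expression of worm ACP-2 in mammalian cells, with the V5 tag allowing detection or immunoprecipitation of the protein. The associated publication concerns a conserved mode of modulation of Shaw-like potassium channels, which suggests use in heterologous co-expression studies of that kind.
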