Addgene plasmid #113051: ACP2-V5
Purpose: Expresses worm ACP2 in mammalian cells
Depositing lab: Federico Sesti. Depositing organization: Rutgers, The State University of New Jersey. Publication: An evolutionarily conserved mode of modulation of Shaw-like K(+) channels. Cotella D, Hernandez-Enriquez B, Duan Z, Wu X, Gazula VR, Brown MR, Kaczmarek LK, Sesti F. FASEB J. 2013 Apr;27(4):1381-93. doi: 10.1096/fj.12-222778. Epub 2012 Dec 11. PubMed 23233530.
Backbone
  Vector backbone: pCI-neo
  Vector type: Mammalian Expression
Growth in bacteria
  Bacterial resistance: Ampicillin, 100 μg/mL
  Growth temperature: 37°C
  Growth strain: DH5alpha
  Copy number: High Copy
Gene/Insert
  Gene/Insert name: ACid Phosphatase family 2
  Species: C. elegans (nematode)
  Entrez Gene: acp-2 (a.k.a. CELE_F14E5.4)
  Tag / fusion protein: V5 (C terminal on insert)
  Cloning method: TOPO Cloning
Terms and licenses: Academic/Nonprofit Terms; Industry Terms: Not Available to Industry
How to cite: ACP2-V5 was a gift from Federico Sesti (Addgene plasmid # 113051 ; http://n2t.net/addgene:113051 ; RRID:Addgene_113051)
